>Addgene plasmid #114465 | pTriEx TOM20 mVenus BoLL | addgene full sequence | sequence record 223061 | Addgene NGS Result
TCCTGCATCTTTTAATCAAATCCCAAGATGTGTATAAACGCGCCGGTATGTACAGGAAGAGGTTTATACT
AAACTGTTACATTGCAAACGTGGTTTCGTGTGCCAAGTGTGAAAACCGATGTTTAATCAAGGCTCTGACG
CATTTCTACAACCACGACTCCAAGTGTGTGGGTGAAGTCATGCATCTTTTAATCAAATCCCAAGATGTGT
ATAAACCACCAAACTGCCAAAAAATGAAAACTGTCGACAAGCTCTGTCCGTTTGCTGGCAACTGCAAGGG
TCTCAATCCTATTTGTAATTATTGAATAATAAAACAATTATAAATGTCAAATTTGTTTTTTATTAACGAT
ACAAACCAAACGCAACAAGAACATTTGTAGTATTATCTATAATTGAAAACGCGTAGTTATAATCGCTGAG
GTAATATTTAAAATCATTTTCAAATGATTCACAGTTAATTTGCGACAATATAATTTTATTTTCACATAAA
CTAGACGCCTTGTCGTCTTCTTCTTCGTATTCCTTCTCTTTTTCATTTTTCTCTTCATAAAAATTAACAT
AGTTATTATCGTATCCATATATGTATCTATCGTATAGAGTAAATTTTTTGTTGTCATAAATATATATGTC
TTTTTTAATGGGGTGTATAGTACCGCTGCGCATAGTTTTTCTGTAATTTACAACAGTGCTATTTTCTGGT
AGTTCTTCGGAGTGTGTTGCTTTAATTATTAAATTTATATAATCAATGAATTTGGGATCGTCGGTTTTGT
ACAATATGTTGCCGGCATAGTACGCAGCTTCTTCTAGTTCAATTACACCATTTTTTAGCAGCACCGGATT
AACATAACTTTCCAAAATGTTGTACGAACCGTTAAACAAAAACAGTTCACCTCCCTTTTCTATACTATTG
TCTGCGAGCAGTTGTTTGTTGTTAAAAATAACAGCCATTGTAATGAGACGCACAAACTAATATCACAAAC
TGGAAATGTCTATCAATATATAGTTGCTGATGGCCGGCCTATTAATAGTAATCAATTACGGGGTCATTAG
TTCATAGCCCATATATGGAGTTCCGCGTTACATAACTTACGGTAAATGGCCCGCCTGGCTGACCGCCCAA
CGACCCCCGCCCATTGACGTCAATAATGACGTATGTTCCCATAGTAACGCCAATAGGGACTTTCCATTGA
CGTCAATGGGTGGAGTATTTACGGTAAACTGCCCACTTGGCAGTACATCAAGTGTATCATATGCCAAGTC
CGCCCCCTATTGACGTCAATGACGGTAAATGGCCCGCCTGGCATTATGCCCAGTACATGACCTTACGGGA
CTTTCCTACTTGGCAGTACATCTACGTATTAGTCATCGCTATTACCATGCTGATGCGGTTTTGGCAGTAC
ACCAATGGGCGTGGATAGCGGTTTGACTCACGGGGATTTCCAAGTCTCCACCCCATTGACGTCAATGGGA
GTTTGTTTTGGCACCAAAATCAACGGGACTTTCCAAAATGTCGTAATAACCCCGCCCCGTTGACGCAAAT
GGGCGGTAGGCGTGTACGGTGGGAGGTCTATATAAGCAGACGTCGTTTAGTGAACCGTCAGATCACTAGA
TGCTTTATTGCGGTAGTTTATCACAGTTAAATTGCTAACGCCAGTCTCGAACTTAACGTGCAGAAGTTGG
TCGTGAGGCACTGGGCAGGTAAGTATCGGGCCCTTTGTGCGGGGGGAGCGGCTCGGGGCTGTCCGCGGGG
GGACGGCTGCCTTCGGGGGGGACGGGGCAGGGCGGGGTTCGGCTTCTGGCGTGTGACCGGCGGCTCTAGA
GCCTCTGCTAACCATGTTCATGCCTTCTTCTTTTTCCTACAGCTCCTGGGCAACGTGCTGGTTATTGTGC
TGTCTCATCATTTTGGCAAAGAATTGGATCGGACCGAAATTAATACGACTCACTATAGGGGAATTGTGAG
CGGATAACAATTCCCCGGAGTTAATCCGGGACCTTTAATTCAACCCAACACAATATATTATAGTTAAATA
AGAATTATTATCAAATCATTTGTATATTAATTAAAATACTATACTGTAAATTACATTTTATTTACAATCA
AAGGAGATATACCATGGTGGGCCGCAACAGCGCGATTGCAGCTGGAGTGTGCGGCGCGCTGTTCATTGGC
TATTGCATTTACTTTGATCGCAAACGCCGCAGCGATCCGAACTTTAAATCTAGAGTGAGCAAGGGCGAGG
AGCTGTTCACCGGGGTGGTGCCCATCCTGGTCGAGCTGGACGGCGACGTAAACGGCCACAAGTTCAGCGT
GTCCGGCGAGGGCGAGGGCGATGCCACCTACGGCAAGCTGACCCTGAAGTTCATCAGCACCACCGGCAAG
CTGCCCGTGCCCTGGCCCACCCTCGTGACCACCCTCGGCTACGGCCTGCAGTGCTTCGCCCGCTACCCCG
ACCACATGAAGCAGCACGACTTCTTCAAGTCCGCCATGCCCGAAGGCTACGTCCAGGAGCGCACCATCTT
CTTCAAGGACGACGGCAACTACAAGACCCGCGCCGAGGTGAAGTTCGAGGGCGACACCCTGGTGAACCGC
ATCGAGCTGAAGGGCATCGACTTCAAGGAGGACGGCAACATCCTGGGGCACAAGCTGGAGTACAACTACA
ACAGCCACAACGTCTATATCACCGCCGACAAGCAGAAGAACGGCATCAAGGCAAACTTCAAGATCCGCCA
CAACATCGAGGACGGCGGCGTGCAGCTCGCCGACCACTACCAGCAGAACACCCCCATCGGCGACGGCCCC
GTGCTGCTGCCCGACAACCACTACCTGAGCTACCAGTCCAAACTGAGCAAAGACCCCAACGAGAAGCGCG
ATCACATGGTCCTGCTGGAGTTCGTGACCGCCGCCGGGATCACTCTCGGCATGGACGAGCTGTACAAGGG
TTCTGGAAGTGGATCCATGGTGGATAACAAACTGGCCACGATTGACCAGTGGCTGCTGAAAAACGCGAAA
GAAGATGCTATTGCAGAACTGAAAAAGGCTGGTATCACCTCTGACTTTTATTTCAACAATATCAATGCTG
CGCGTTCTGTGTTGTTGGTTAACTCTCAGAAGAACTATATCCTGAAAGCTCACGCCGGTGGTTCTGGTGG
TAGCCATCATCATCATCATCATGGCGGTGAAAATCTGTATTTCCAGGGCGGCCGCGACTACAAGGACGAC
GACGACAAATAAAAGCTTGCGGCCGCACAGCTGTATACACGTGCAAGCCAGCCAGAACTCGCCCCGGAAG
ACCCCGAGGATCTCGAGCACCACCATCACCATCACCATCACTAAGTGATTAACCTCAGGTGCAGGCTGCC
TATCAGAAGGTGGTGGCTGGTGTGGCCAATGCCCTGGCTCACAAATACCACTGAGATCGATCTTTTTCCC
TCTGCCAAAAATTATGGGGACATCATGAAGCCCCTTGAGCATCTGACTTCTGGCTAATAAAGGAAATTTA
TTTTCATTGCAATAGTGTGTTGGAATTTTTTGTGTCTCTCACTCGGAAGGACATATGGGAGGGCAAATCA
TTTAAAACATCAGAATGAGTATTTGGTTTAGAGTTTGGCAACATATGCCCATATGTAACTAGCATAACCC
CTTGGGGCCTCTAAACGGGTCTTGAGGGGTTTTTTGCTGAAAGCATGCGGAGGAAATTCTCCTTGAAGTT
TCCCTGGTGTTCAAAGTAAAGGAGTTTGCACCAGACGCACCTCTGTTCACTGGTCCGGCGTATTAAAACA
CGATACATTGTTATTAGTACATTTATTAAGCGCTAGATTCTGTGCGTTGTTGATTTACAGACAATTGTTG
TACGTATTTTAATAATTCATTAAATTTATAATCTTTAGGGTGGTATGTTAGAGCGAAAATCAAATGATTT
TCAGCGTCTTTATATCTGAATTTAAATATTAAATCCTCAATAGATTTGTAAAATAGGTTTCGATTAGTTT
CAAACAAGGGTTGTTTTTCCGAACCGATGGCTGGACTATCTAATGGATTTTCGCTCAACGCCACAAAACT
TGCCAAATCTTGTAGCAGCAATCTAGCTTTGTCGATATTCGTTTGTGTTTTGTTTTGTAATAAAGGTTCG
ACGTCGTTCAAAATATTATGCGCTTTTGTATTTCTTTCATCACTGTCGTTAGTGTACAATTGACTCGACG
TAAACACGTTAAATAGAGCTTGGACATATTTAACATCGGGCGTGTTAGCTTTATTAGGCCGATTATCGTC
GTCGTCCCAACCCTCGTCGTTAGAAGTTGCTTCCGAAGACGATTTTGCCATAGCCACACGACGCCTATTA
ATTGTGTCGGCTAACACGTCCGCGATCAAATTTGTAGTTGAGCTTTTTGGAATTGCGATCGCATAACTTC
GTATAGCATACATTATACGAAGTTATAAGCTCGGAACGCTGCGCTCGGTCGTTCGGCTGCGGCGAGCGGT
ATCAGCTCACTCAAAGGCGGTAATACGGTTATCCACAGAATCAGGGGATAACGCAGGAAAGAACATGTGA
GCAAAAGGCCAGCAAAAGGCCAGGAACCGTAAAAAGGCCGCGTTGCTGGCGTTTTTCCATAGGCTCCGCC
CCCTGACGAGCATCACAAAAATCGACGCTCAAGTCAGAGGTGGCGAAACCCGACAGGACTATAAAGATAC
CAGGCGTTTCCCCCTGGAAGCTCCCTCGTGCGCTCTCCTGTTCCGACCCTGCCGCTTACCGGATACCTGT
CCGCCTTTCTCCCTTCGGGAAGCGTGGCGCTTTCTCATAGCTCACGCTGTAGGTATCTCAGTTCGGTGTA
GGTCGTTCGCTCCAAGCTGGGCTGTGTGCACGAACCCCCCGTTCAGCCCGACCGCTGCGCCTTATCCGGT
AACTATCGTCTTGAGTCCAACCCGGTAAGACACGACTTATCGCCACTGGCAGCAGCCACTGGTAACAGGA
TTAGCAGAGCGAGGTATGTAGGCGGTGCTACAGAGTTCTTGAAGTGGTGGCCTAACTACGGCTACACTAG
AAGAACAGTATTTGGTATCTGCGCTCTGCTGAAGCCAGTTACCTTCGGAAAAAGAGTTGGTAGCTCTTGA
TCCGGCAAACAAACCACCGCTGGTAGCGGTGGTTTTTTTGTTTGCAAGCAGCAGATTACGCGCAGAAAAA
AAGGATCTCAAGAAGATCCTTTGTTACCAATGCTTAATCAGTGAGGCACCTATCTCAGCGATCTGTCTAT
TTCGTTCATCCATAGTTGCCTGACTCCCCGTCGTGTAGATAACTACGATACGGGAGGGCTTACCATCTGG
CCCCAGTGCTGCAATGATACCGCGAGACCCACGCTCACCGGCTCCAGATTTATCAGCAATAAACCAGCCA
GCCGGAAGGGCCGAGCGCAGAAGTGGTCCTGCAACTTTATCCGCCTCCATCCAGTCTATTAATTGTTGCC
GGGAAGCTAGAGTAAGTAGTTCGCCAGTTAATAGTTTGCGCAACGTTGTTGCCATTGCTACAGGCATCGT
GGTGTCACGCTCGTCGTTTGGTATGGCTTCATTCAGCTCCGGTTCCCAACGATCAAGGCGAGTTACATGA
TCCCCCATGTTGTGCAAAAAAGCGGTTAGCTCCTTCGGTCCTCCGATCGTTGTCAGAAGTAAGTTGGCCG
CAGTGTTATCACTCATGGTTATGGCAGCACTGCATAATTCTCTTACTGTCATGCCATCCGTAAGATGCTT
TTCTGTGACTGGTGAGTACTCAACCAAGTCATTCTGAGAATAGTGTATGCGGCGACCGAGTTGCTCTTGC
CCGGCGTCAATACGGGATAATACCGCGCCACATAGCAGAACTTTAAAAGTGCTCATCATTGGAAAACGTT
CTTCGGGGCGAAAACTCTCAAGGATCTTACCGCTGTTGAGATCCAGTTCGATGTAACCCACTCGTGCACC
CAACTGATCTTCAGCATCTTTTACTTTCACCAGCGTTTCTGGGTGAGCAAAAACAGGAAGGCAAAATGCC
GCAAAAAAGGGAATAAGGGCGACACGGAAATGTTGAATACTCATACTCTTCCTTTTTCAATATTATTGAA
GCATTTATCAGGGTTATTGTCTCATGTCCGCGCGTT
Features (pLannotate 1.2.2; 23 found; start..end, strand, type, name):
      4..39      +  CDS            lef2 (fragment): baculovirus late expression factor 2
    181..1008    +  misc_recomb    baculovirus recombination region (lef2/ORF603): contains ORF603 and part of lef2
   1020..1379    +  enhancer       CMV enhancer (fragment): human cytomegalovirus immediate early enhancer
   1381..1580    +  promoter       CMV promoter: human cytomegalovirus (CMV) immediate early promoter
   1732..1862    +  intron         chimeric intron (fragment): chimera between introns from chicken β-actin and rabbit β-globin
   1931..1949    +  promoter       T7 promoter: promoter for bacteriophage T7 RNA polymerase
   1950..1974    +  protein_bind   lac operator: The lac repressor binds to the lac operator to inhibit transcription in E. coli. This inhibition can be relieved by adding lactose or isopropyl-β-D-thiogalactopyranoside (IPTG). lac repressor encoded by lacI
   1990..2099    +  promoter       p10 promoter: baculovirus promoter for expression in insect cells
   2114..2224    +  CDS            TOMM20 (fragment): TOM20_HUMAN - Also known as KIAA0016. Experimental evidence at protein level: Swiss-Prot protein existence level 1. Central component of the receptor complex responsible for the recognition and translocation of cytosolically synthesized mitochondrial preproteins. Together with TOM22 functions as the transit peptide receptor at the surface of the mitochondrion outer membrane and facilitates the movement of preproteins into the TOM40 translocation pore (By similarity). Required for the translocation across the mitochondrial outer membrane of cytochrome P450 monooxygenases. From Homo sapiens (Hum
   2225..2938    +  CDS            mVenus: mVenus is a basic (constitutively fluorescent) yellow fluorescent protein published in 2006, derived from Aequorea victoria. It is reported to be a rapidly-maturing monomer with moderate acid sensitivity.
   2978..3139    +  CDS            pab (fragment): PAB_FINMA - Experimental evidence at protein level: Swiss-Prot protein existence level 1. Binds serum albumin. From Finegoldia magna (Peptostreptococcus magnus).
   3155..3174    +  CDS            capTEV™ (fragment): composite tag for in vivo biotinylation, TEV protease cleavage, and 6xHis tagging
   3206..3228    +  CDS            5xFLAG (fragment): five tandem FLAG® epitope tags
   3269..3301    +  CDS            HSV tag: HSV (herpes simplex virus) epitope tag
   3311..3328    +  CDS            6xHis: 6xHis affinity tag
   3343..3411    +  CDS            HBB (fragment): HBB_PONPY - Experimental evidence at transcript level: Swiss-Prot protein existence level 2. Involved in oxygen transport from the lung to the various peripheral tissues. From Pongo pygmaeus (Bornean orangutan).
   3486..3541    +  polyA_signal   β-globin poly(A) signal: rabbit β-globin polyadenylation signal (Gil and Proudfoot, 1987)
   3629..3676    +  terminator     T7 terminator: transcription terminator for bacteriophage T7 RNA polymerase
   3689..4394    +  misc_recomb    baculovirus recombination region (ORF1629): contains part of ORF1629
   4403..4436    +  protein_bind   loxP: Cre-mediated recombination occurs in the 8-bp core sequence (GCATACAT). Cre recombinase
   4604..5191    -  rep_origin     ori: high-copy-number ColE1/pMB1/pBR322/pUC origin of replication
   5204..6064    -  CDS            AmpR: β-lactamase; bla; confers resistance to ampicillin, carbenicillin, and related antibiotics
   6065..6116    -  promoter       AmpR promoter (fragment): bla
