[The description below was written by a language model from this plasmid's Addgene catalogue record and pLannotate feature annotations shown in this document.]
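Description:
pTriEx TOM20 mVenus BoLL is a mammalian expression plasmid built on the pTriEx backbone, a multi-host vector design. It is propagated in E. coli through a high-copy ColE1/pUC-type origin and selected with ampicillin via the β-lactamase gene. The backbone's triple-host architecture is visible in the annotation. A CMV enhancer/promoter with a chimeric chicken β-actin/rabbit β-globin intron drives expression in mammalian cells. A T7 promoter with a lac operator and a downstream T7 terminator allow inducible bacterial expression, and a baculovirus p10 promoter serves insect cells. Flanking lef2/ORF603 and ORF1629 recombination regions would permit transfer into a baculovirus genome, and a single loxP site lies just past the ORF1629 region. Mammalian transcripts end at a rabbit β-globin polyadenylation signal.

The payload is a single fusion open reading frame. An N-terminal fragment of human TOMM20 anchors the protein to the mitochondrial outer membrane and is followed directly by the monomeric yellow fluorescent protein mVenus, then by BoLL, a short synthetic insert of 168 bp. The annotation software matches this segment to the albumin-binding protein PAB of Finegoldia magna, which suggests BoLL is built on that small domain scaffold, although the record does not say so explicitly. Downstream of BoLL, the catalogue lists His, TEV and FLAG elements, and the feature table also detects the HSV epitope and 6xHis tags, which probably come from the backbone.

The stated purpose is mammalian expression of mitochondrially targeted, mVenus-labelled BoLL. The associated publication concerns phage-display selection of binders for photoswitchable proteins. This suggests use as a fixed, fluorescent mitochondrial anchor for observing recruitment of a binding partner in live cells, but the record does not name BoLL's target.
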