Addgene plasmid #114465: pTriEx TOM20 mVenus BoLL
Purpose: Mammalian expression of mitochondrially targeted, mVenus labelled BoLL
Depositing lab: Andrew Woolley. Depositing organization: University of Toronto. Publication: Discovering Selective Binders for Photoswitchable Proteins Using Phage Display. Reis JM, Xu X, McDonald S, Woloschuk RM, Jaikaran ASI, Vizeacoumar FS, Woolley GA, Uppalapati M. ACS Synth Biol. 2018 Oct 19;7(10):2355-2364. doi: 10.1021/acssynbio.8b00123. Epub 2018 Sep 27. PubMed 30203962.
Backbone
  Vector backbone: pTriEX
  Backbone size w/o insert (bp): 5886
  Vector type: Mammalian Expression
Growth in bacteria
  Bacterial resistance: Ampicillin, 100 μg/mL
  Growth temperature: 37°C
  Growth strain: DH5alpha
  Copy number: High Copy
Gene/Insert
  Gene/Insert name: BoLL
  Species: Synthetic
  Insert size (bp): 168
  Promoter: CMV
  Tag / fusion protein: TOM20 and mVenus (N terminal on insert); HIS, TEV and FLAG (C terminal on insert)
  Cloning method: Gibson Cloning
  Sequencing primers: 5′ CATGGTCCTGCTGGAGTTCGTG
Terms and licenses: Academic/Nonprofit Terms; Industry Terms: Not Available to Industry
How to cite: pTriEx TOM20 mVenus BoLL was a gift from Andrew Woolley (Addgene plasmid # 114465 ; http://n2t.net/addgene:114465 ; RRID:Addgene_114465)
